>Addgene plasmid #145412 | pGBW-m4046527 | depositor full sequence | sequence record 287589 | Full Sequence
GCGGCCGCCCCACACACCATAGCTTCAAAATGTTTCTACTCCTTTTTTACTCTTCCAGATTTTCTCGGAC
TCCGCGCATCGCCGTACCACTTCAAAACACCCAAGCACAGCATACTAAATTTCCCCTCTTTCTTCCTCTA
GGGTGTCGTTAATTACCCGTACTAAAGGTTTGGAAAAGAAAAAAGAGACCGCCTCGTTTCTTTTTCTTCG
TCGAAAAAGGCAATAAAAATTTTTATCACGTTTCTTTTTCTTGAAAATTTTTTTTTTTGATTTTTTTCTC
TTTCGATGACCTCCCATTGATATTTAAGTTAATAAACGGTCTTCAATTTCTCAAGTTTCAGTTTCATTTT
TCTTGTTCTATTACAACTTTTTTTACTTCTTGCTCATTAGAAAGAAAGCATAGCAATCTAATCTAAGTTT
TAATTACAAAATGGCTATCGCCAGTGAATTTTCCTCATTACCTAGCTATGCAGCTTTCGCTACGGCTCAG
GAGGCCTACGAACAAGCTGTAGCCAACGGCGACTCTGAAGTTGTTCTTAAGAAATTGAAGAAGTCTTTGA
ATGTCGCGAAATCTGAATTTGATAGAGATGCTGCTATGCAACGTAAGCTAGAAAAGATGGCTGACCAAGC
AATGACCCAAATGTACAAACAAGCCAGAAGTGAGGACAAGCGAGCTAAGGTGACTTCCGCTATGCAAACA
ATGCTGTTCACTATGTTGAGAAAGTTGGATAACGATGCTCTGAACAATATTATAAACAATGCCAGAGATG
GTTGTGTCCCCCTCAACATTATCCCATTAACCACTGCCGCTAAATTGATGGTTGTTATTCCGGATTATAA
TACATACAAAAACACTTGCGACGGTACCACCTTCACATACGCCTCTGCTCTTTGGGAAATCCAACAGGTA
GTCGACGCTGACTCCAAGATAGTTCAATTGAGCGAAATTTCTATGGATAACTCGCCAAACCTAGCTTGGC
CATTAATCGTCACTGCGTTGAGAGCTAATAGTGCGGTTAAGTTGCAACTCGTGCCGAGAGGTTCTGATTA
TAAAGATCATGATGGTGATTATAAAGATCATGATATTGATTATAAAGATGATGATGATAAATAAACAGGC
CCCTTTTCCTTTGTCGATATCATGTAATTAGTTATGTCACGCTTACATTCACGCCCTCCTCCCACATCCG
CTCTAACCGAAAAGGAAGGAGTTAGACAACCTGAAGTCTAGGTCCCTATTTATTTTTTTTAATAGTTATG
TTAGTATTAAGAACGTTATTTATATTTCAAATTTTTCTTTTTTTTCTGTACAAAGCGGCCGCCGAACCAC
TAGTGCACTGCAGTACACGGTTTCCTTGAAATTTTTTTGATTCGGTAATCTCCGAACAGAAGGAAGAACG
AAGGAAGGAGCACAGACTTAGATTGGTATATATACGCATATGTAGTGTTGAAGAAACATGAAATTGCCCA
GTATTCTTAACCCAACTGCACAGAACAAAAACGTGCAGGAAACGAAGATAAATCATGTCGAAAGCTACAT
ATAAGGAACGTGCTGCTACTCATCCTAGTCCTGTTGCTGCCAAGCTATTTAATATCATGCACGAAAAGCA
AACAAACTTGTGTGCTTCATTGGATGTTCGTACCACCAAGGAATTACTGGAGTTAGTTGAAGCATTAGGT
CCCAAAATTTGTTTACTAAAAACACATGTGGATATCTTGACTGATTTTTCCATGGAGGGCACAGTTAAGC
CGCTAAAGGCATTATCCGCCAAGTACAATTTTTTACTCTTCGAGGACAGAAAATTTGCTGACATTGGTAA
TACAGTCAAATTGCAGTACTCTGCGGGTGTATACAGAATAGCAGAATGGGCAGACATTACGAATGCACAC
GGTGTGGTGGGCCCAGGTATTGTTAGCGGTTTGAAGCAGGCGGCAGAAGAAGTAACAAAGGAACCTAGAG
GCCTTTTGATGTTAGCAGAATTGTCATGCAAGGGCTCCCTATCTACTGGAGAATATACTAAGGGTACTGT
TGACATTGCGAAGAGCGACAAAGATTTTGTTATCGGCTTTATTGCTCAAAGAGACATGGGTGGAAGAGAT
GAAGGTTACGATTGGTTGATTATGACACCCGGTGTGGGTTTAGATGACAAGGGAGATGCATTGGGTCAAC
AGTATAGAACCGTGGATGATGTGGTTTCTACAGGATCTGACATTATTATTGTTGGAAGAGGACTATTTGC
AAAGGGAAGGGATGCTAAGGTAGAGGGTGAACGTTACAGAAAAGCAGGCTGGGAAGCATATTTGAGAAGA
TGCGGCCAGCAAAACTAAAAAACTGTATTATAAGTAAATGCATGTATACTAAACTCACAAATTAGAGCTT
CAATTTAATTATATCAGTTATTACCCGAGTAACGAAGCATCTGTGCTTCATTTTGTAGAACAAAAATGCA
ACGCGAGAGCGCTAATTTTTCAAACAAAGAATCTGAGCTGCATTTTTACAGAACAGAAATGCAACGCGAA
AGCGCTATTTTACCAACGAAGAATCTGTGCTTCATTTTTGTAAAACAAAAATGCAACGCGAGAGCGCTAA
TTTTTCAAACAAAGAATCTGAGCTGCATTTTTACAGAACAGAAATGCAACGCGAGAGCGCTATTTTACCA
ACAAAGAATCTATACTTCTTTTTTGTTCTACAAAAATGCATCCCGAGAGCGCTATTTTTCTAACAAAGCA
TCTTAGATTACTTTTTTTCTCCTTTGTGCGCTCTATAATGCAGTCTCTTGATAACTTTTTGCACTGTAGG
TCCGTTAAGGTTAGAAGAAGGCTACTTTGGTGTCTATTTTCTCTTCCATAAAAAAAGCCTGACTCCACTT
CCCGCGTTTACTGATTACTAGCGAAGCTGCGGGTGCATTTTTTCAAGATAAAGGCATCCCCGATTATATT
CTATACCGATGTGGATTGCGCATACTTTGTGAACAGAAAGTGATAGCGTTGATGATTCTTCATTGGTCAG
AAAATTATGAACGGTTTCTTCTATTTTGTCTCTATATACTACGTATAGGAAATGTTTACATTTTCGTATT
GTTTTCGATTCACTCTATGAATAGTTCTTACTACAATTTTTTTGTCTAAAGAGTAATACTAGAGATAAAC
ATAAAAAATGTAGAGGTCGAGTTTAGATGCAAGTTCAAGGAGCGAAAGGTGGATGGGTAGGTTATATAGG
GATATAGCACAGAGATATATAGCAAAGAGATACTTTTGAGCAATGTTTGTGGAAGCGGTATTCGCAATAT
TTTAGTAGCTCGTTACAGTCCGGTGCGTTTTTGGTTTTTTGAAAGTGCGTCATCAGAGCGCTTTTGGTTT
TCAAAAGCGCTCTGAAGTTCCTATACTTTCTAGCTAGAGAATAGGAACTTCCCGAGCGGCCGCGTGTTAC
AAGCTTGACTCCAGCGTAACTGGACTGCAATCAACTCACTGGCTCACCTTCACGGGTGGGCCTTTCTTCG
GTAGAAAATCAAAGGATCTTCTTGAGATCCTTTTTTTCTGCGCGTAATCTGCTGCTTGCAAACAAAAAAA
CCACCGCTACCAGCGGTGGTTTGTTTGCCGGATCAAGAGCTACCAACTCTTTTTCCGAGGTAACTGGCTT
CAGCAGAGCGCAGATACCAAATACTGTTCTTCTAGTGTAGCCGTAGTTAGGCCACCACTTCAAGAACTCT
GTAGCACCGCCTACATACCTCGCTCTGCTAATCCTGTTACCAGTGGCTGCTGCCAGTGGCGATAAGTCGT
GTCTTACCGGGTTGGACTCAAGACGATAGTTACCGGATAAGGCGCAGCGGTCGGGCTGAACGGGGGGTTC
GTGCACACAGCCCAGCTTGGAGCGAACGACCTACACCGAACTGAGATACCTACAGCGTGAGCTATGAGAA
AGCGCCACGCTTCCCGAAGGGAGAAAGGCGGACAGGTATCCGGTAAGCGGCAGGGTCGGAACAGGAGAGC
GCACGAGGGAGCTTCCAGGGGTAAACGCCTGGTATCTTTATAGTCCTGTCGGGTTTCGCCACCTCTGACT
TGAGCATCGATTTTTGTGATGCTCGTCAGGGGGGCGGAGCCTATGGAAAAACGCCAGCAACGCAGAAAGG
CCCACCCGAAGGTGAGCCAGGTGATTACATTTGGGCCCTCATCAGAGGTTTTCACCGTCATCACCGAAAC
GCGCGAGGCAGCTGCGGTAAAGCTCATCAGCGTGGTCGTGAAGCGATTCACAGATGTCTGCCTGTTCATC
CGCGTCCAGCTCGTTGAGTTTCTCCAGAAGCGTTAATGTCTGGCTTCTGATAAAGCGGGCCATGTTAAGG
GCGGTTTTTTCCTGTTTGGTCACTTACCAATGCTTAATCAGTGAGGCACCTATCTCAGCGATCTGTCTAT
TTCGTTCATCCATAGTTGCCTGACTCCCCGTCGTGTAGATAACTACGATGCGGGAGGGCTTACCATCTGG
CCCCAGTGCTGCAATGATACCGCGAGACCCACGCTCACCGGCTCCAGATTTATCAGCAATAAACCAGCCA
GCCGGGAGGGCCGAGCGCAGAAGTGATCCTGCAACTTTATCCGCCTCCATCCAGTCTATTAATTGTTGCC
GGGAAGCTAGAGTAAGTAGTTCGCCAGTTAATAGTTTGCGCAACGTTGTTGCCATTGCTACAGGCATCGT
GGTGTCACGCTCGTCGTTTGGTATGGCTTCATTCAGCTCCGGTTCCCAACGATCAAGGCGAGTTACATGA
TCCCCCATGTTGTGCAAAAAAGCGGTTAGCTCCTTCGGTCCTCCGATCGTTGCCAGAAGTAAGTTGGCCG
CAGTGTTATCACTCATGGTTATGGCAGCACTGCATAATTCTCTTACTGTCATGCCATCCGTGAGATGCTT
TTCTGTGACTGGTGAGTACTCAACCAAGTCATTCTGAGAATAGTGTATGCGGCGACCGAGTTGCTCTTGC
CCGGCGTCAATACGGGATAATACCGCGCCACATAGCAGAACTTTAAAAGTGCTCATCATTGGAAAACGTT
CTTCGGGGCGTAAACTCTCAAGGATCTTACCGCTGTTGAGATCCAGTTCGATGTAACCCACTCGTGCACC
CAACTGATCTTCAGCATCTTTTACTTTCACCAGCGTTTCTGGGTGAGCAAAAACAGGAAGGCAAAATGCC
GCAAAAAAGGGAATAAGGGCGACACGGAAATGTTGAATACTCATTTTAGCTTCCTTAGCTCCTGAAAATC
TCGATAACTCAAAAAATACGCCCGGTAGTGATCTTATTTCATTATGGTGAAAGTTGGAACCTCTTACGTG
CCGATCAAGTCAAAAGCCTCCGGTCGGAGGCTTTTGACTTTCTGCTATGGAGGTCAGGTATGATTTAAAT
GGTCAGTTAGA
Features (pLannotate 1.2.2; 14 found; start..end, strand, type, name):
     10..417     +  promoter       TEF1 promoter: S. cerevisiae TEF1; promoter for EF-1α
    434..1027    +  CDS            R1A_SARS2 (fragment): Experimental evidence at protein level: Swiss-Prot protein existence level 1. [Non-structural protein 10]: Plays a pivotal role in viral transcription by stimulating both nsp14 3'-5' exoribonuclease and nsp16 2'-O-methyltransferase activities. Therefore plays an essential role in viral mRNAs cap methylation. From Severe acute respiratory syndrome coronavirus 2 (2019-nCoV) (SARS-CoV-2).
   1045..1062    +  CDS            3xFLAG (fragment): three tandem FLAG® epitope tags, followed by an enterokinase cleavage site
   1140..1312    +  terminator     CYC1 terminator (fragment): S. cerevisiae CYC1; transcription terminator for CYC1
   1348..1524    +  promoter       URA3 promoter (fragment): S. cerevisiae URA3
   1525..2328    +  CDS            URA3: orotidine-5'-phosphate decarboxylase, required for uracil biosynthesis; S. cerevisiae URA3; yeast auxotrophic marker, counterselectable with 5-fluoroorotic acid (5-FOA)
   2411..3393    -  rep_origin     2μ ori: yeast 2μ plasmid origin of replication
   3471..3500    +  terminator     T3Te terminator: phage T3 early transcription terminator
   3522..4109    +  rep_origin     ori: high-copy-number ColE1/pMB1/pBR322/pUC origin of replication
   4121..4148    -  terminator     T7Te terminator: phage T7 early transcription terminator
   4172..4363    -  CDS            rop: Rop protein, which maintains plasmids at low copy number; rop
   4364..5224    -  CDS            AmpR: β-lactamase; bla; confers resistance to ampicillin, carbenicillin, and related antibiotics
   5225..5327    -  promoter       cat promoter: promoter of the E. coli cat gene encoding chloramphenicol acetyltransferase
   5328..5359    -  terminator     tonB terminator: bidirectional E. coli tonB-P14 transcription terminator
