[The description below was written by a language model from this plasmid's Addgene catalogue record and pLannotate feature annotations shown in this document.]
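Description:
pGBW-m4046527 is a yeast–E. coli shuttle plasmid built for episomal expression of the SARS-CoV-2 non-structural protein nsp8 in Saccharomyces cerevisiae. In bacteria it replicates from a high-copy ColE1/pUC-type origin and is selected with ampicillin through a β-lactamase gene that the annotation places downstream of a cat promoter. A short rop-like segment is annotated immediately adjacent to AmpR, although the catalogue lists the plasmid as high copy. The bacterial modules are insulated by short phage T3Te and T7Te terminators and a tonB terminator. In yeast, the 2μ origin supports multicopy maintenance, and the URA3 marker with its own promoter allows selection in ura3 hosts on medium lacking uracil, with 5-FOA counterselection possible.

The expression cassette consists of the constitutive TEF1 promoter driving a roughly 590 bp nsp8 open reading frame, followed by the CYC1 terminator. The coding sequence was made by gene synthesis and recoded for S. cerevisiae codon usage. The automated annotation matches it only as a fragment of the SARS-CoV-2 replicase polyprotein 1a, and the nsp10 function text attached to that hit is generic to the polyprotein entry and does not describe this insert. According to the catalogue, the backbone supplies a C-terminal thrombin-cleavable 3xFLAG tag, but the feature table detects only a short fragment of 3xFLAG downstream of the ORF. The tag would allow immunodetection or affinity purification of nsp8, with optional removal by protease. The stated purpose is simply yeast expression of nsp8, which suits production and study of this viral protein in a yeast system.
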