Addgene plasmid #145412: pGBW-m4046527
Purpose: Yeast Expression plasmid for SARS-CoV-2 nsp8
Depositing lab: Ginkgo Bioworks & Benjie Chen. Depositing organization: Ginkgo Bioworks.
Backbone
  Vector backbone: AmpR; 2u URA3
  Backbone size w/o insert (bp): 4078
  Vector type: Yeast Expression
  Selectable markers: URA3
Growth in bacteria
  Bacterial resistance: Ampicillin, 100 μg/mL
  Growth temperature: 37°C
  Growth strain: DH5alpha
  Copy number: High Copy
Gene/Insert
  Gene/Insert name: SARS-CoV-2 nsp8
  Species: S. cerevisiae (budding yeast); Severe acute respiratory syndrome coronavirus 2
  Insert size (bp): 593
  Mutation: Saccharomyces cerevisiae recode 1
  Entrez Gene: ORF1ab (a.k.a. GU280_gp01)
  Promoter: pTEF1
  Tag / fusion protein: Cleavable thrombin;3xFLAG (C terminal on backbone)
  Cloning method: Unknown
Resource information
  A portion of this plasmid was derived from a plasmid made by: GinkgoBioworks
Depositor comments: NCBI Reference Sequence: YP_009725304.1. Created by gene synthesis with Not1 site.
How to cite: pGBW-m4046527 was a gift from Ginkgo Bioworks & Benjie Chen (Addgene plasmid # 145412 ; http://n2t.net/addgene:145412 ; RRID:Addgene_145412)
